>Addgene plasmid #157106 | pD649-HAsp-FAS-COMP5AP-AviTag-9xHis | addgene full sequence | sequence record 383697 | Addgene NGS Result
TTTCAATATTATTGAAGCATTTATCAGGGTTATTGTCTCATGAGCGGATACATATTTGAATGTATTTAGA
AAAATAAACAAATAGGGGTCAGTGTTACAACCAATTAACCAATTCTGAACATTATCGCGAGCCCATTTAT
ACCTGAATATGGCTCATAACACCCCTTGCTCATGACCAAAATCCCTTAACGTGAGTTACGCGCGCGTCGT
TCCACTGAGCGTCAGACCCCGTAGAAAAGATCAAAGGATCTTCTTGAGATCCTTTTTTTCTGCGCGTAAT
CTGCTGCTTGCAAACAAAAAAACCACCGCTACCAGCGGTGGTTTGTTTGCCGGATCAAGAGCTACCAACT
CTTTTTCCGAAGGTAACTGGCTTCAGCAGAGCGCAGATACCAAATACTGTTCTTCTAGTGTAGCCGTAGT
TAGCCCACCACTTCAAGAACTCTGTAGCACCGCCTACATACCTCGCTCTGCTAATCCTGTTACCAGTGGC
TGCTGCCAGTGGCGATAAGTCGTGTCTTACCGGGTTGGACTCAAGACGATAGTTACCGGATAAGGCGCAG
CGGTCGGGCTGAACGGGGGGTTCGTGCACACAGCCCAGCTTGGAGCGAACGACCTACACCGAACTGAGAT
ACCTACAGCGTGAGCTATGAGAAAGCGCCACGCTTCCCGAAGGGAGAAAGGCGGACAGGTATCCGGTAAG
CGGCAGGGTCGGAACAGGAGAGCGCACGAGGGAGCTTCCAGGGGGAAACGCCTGGTATCTTTATAGTCCT
GTCGGGTTTCGCCACCTCTGACTTGAGCGTCGATTTTTGTGATGCTCGTCAGGGGGGCGGAGCCTATGGA
AAAACGCCAGCAACGCGGCCTTTTTACGGTTCCTGGCCTTTTGCTGGCCTTTTGCTCACATGTTCTTTCC
TGCGTTATCCCCTGATTCTGTGGATAACCGTATTACCGCCTTTGAGTGAGCTGATACCGCTCGCCGCAGC
CGAACGACCGAGCGCAGCGAGTCAGTGAGCGAGGAAGCGGAAGGCGAGAGTAGGGAACTGCCAGGCATCA
AACTAAGCAGAAGGCCCCTGACGGATGGCCTTTTTGCGTTTCTACAAACTCTTTCTGTGTTGTAAAACGA
CGGCCAGTCTTAAGCTCGGGCCCCCTGGGCGGTTCTGATAACGAGTAATCGTTAATCCGCAAATAACGTA
AAAACCCGCTTCGGCGGGTTTTTTTATGGGGGGAGTTTAGGGAAAGAGCATTTGTCAGAATATTTAAGGG
CGCCTGTCACTTTGCTTGATATATGAGAATTATTTAACCTTATAAATGAGAAAAAAGCAACGCACTTTAA
ATAAGATACGTTGCTTTTTCGATTGATGAACACCTATAATTAAACTATTCATCTATTATTTATGATTTTT
TGTATATACAATATTTCTAGTTTGTTAAAGAGAATTAAGAAAATAAATCTCGAAAATAATAAAGGGAAAA
TCAGTTTTTGATATCAAAATTATACATGTCAACGATAATACAAAATATAATACAAACTATAAGATGTTAT
CAGTATTTATTATCATTTAGAATAAATTTTGTGTCGCCCTTAATTGTGAGCGGATAACAATTACGAGCTT
CATGCACAGTGCTGATGAATCCCCTAATGATTTTGGTAAAAATCATTAAGTTAAGGTGGATACACATCTT
GTCATATGATCAAATGGTTTCGCGAAAAATCAATAATCAGACAACAAGATGTGCGAACTCGATATTTTAC
ACGACTCTCTTTACCAATTCTGCCCCGAATTACACTTAAAACGACTCAACAGCTTAACGTTGGCTTGCCA
CGCATTACTTGACTGTAAAACTCTCACTCTTACCGAACTTGGCCGTAACCTGCCAACCAAAGCGAGAACA
AAACATAACATCAAACGAATCGACCGATTGTTAGGTAATCGTCACCTCCACAAAGAGCGACTCGCTGTAT
ACCGTTGGCATGCTAGCTTTATCTGTTCGGGCAATACGATGCCCATTGTACTTGTTGACTGGTCTGATAT
TCGTGAGCAAAAACGACTTATGGTATTGCGAGCTTCAGTCGCACTACACGGTCGTTCTGTTACTCTTTAT
GAGAAAGCGTTCCCGCTTTCAGAGCAATGTTCAAAGAAAGCTCATGACCAATTTCTAGCCGACCTTGCGA
GCATTCTACCGAGTAACACCACACCGCTCATTGTCAGTGATGCTGGCTTTAAAGTGCCATGGTATAAATC
CGTTGAGAAGCTGGGTTGGTACTGGTTAAGTCGAGTAAGAGGAAAAGTACAATATGCAGACCTAGGAGCG
GAAAACTGGAAACCTATCAGCAACTTACATGATATGTCATCTAGTCACTCAAAGACTTTAGGCTATAAGA
GGCTGACTAAAAGCAATCCAATCTCATGCCAAATTCTATTGTATAAATCTCGCTCTAAAGGCCGAAAAAA
TCAGCGCTCGACACGGACTCATTGTCACCACCCGTCACCTAAAATCTACTCAGCGTCGGCAAAGGAGCCA
TGGGTTCTAGCAACTAACTTACCTGTTGAAATTCGAACACCCAAACAACTTGTTAATATCTATTCGAAGC
GAATGCAGATTGAAGAAACCTTCCGAGACTTGAAAAGTCCTGCCTACGGACTAGGCCTACGCCATAGCCG
AACGAGCAGCTCAGAGCGTTTTGATATCATGCTGCTAATCGCCCTGATGCTTCAACTAACATGTTGGCTT
GCGGGCGTTCATGCTCAGAAACAAGGTTGGGACAAGCACTTCCAGGCTAACACAGTCAGAAATCGAAACG
TACTCTCAACAGTTCGCTTAGGCATGGAAGTTTTGCGGCATTCTGGCTACACAATAACAAGGGAAGACTT
ACTCGTGGCTGCAACCCTACTAGCTCAAAATTTATTCACACATGGTTACGCTTTGGGGAAATTATGAGGG
GATCTCTCAGTGCACAGTGGCGTTGACTCAATATTGGCCATTAGCCATATTATTCATTGGTTATATAGCA
TAAATCAATATTGGCTATTGGCCATTGCATACGTTGTATCTATATCATAATATGTACATTTATATTGGCT
CATGTCCAATATGACCGCCATGTTGGCATTGATTATTGACTAGTTATTAATAGTAATCAATTACGGGGTC
ATTAGTTCATAGCCCATATATGGAGTTCCGCGTTACATAACTTACGGTAAATGGCCCGCCTGGCTGACCG
CCCAACGACCCCCGCCCATTGACGTCAATAATGACGTATGTTCCCATAGTAACGCCAATAGGGACTTTCC
ATTGACGTCAATGGGTGGAGTATTTACGGTAAACTGCCCACTTGGCAGTACATCAAGTGTATCATATGCC
AAGTACGCCCCCTATTGACGTCAATGACGGTAAATGGCCCGCCTGGCATTATGCCCAGTACATGACCTTA
TGGGACTTTCCTACTTGGCAGTACATCTACGTATTAGTCATCGCTATTACCATGGTGATGCGGTTTTGGC
AGTACATCAATGGGCGTGGATAGCGGTTTGACTCACGGGGATTTCCAAGTCTCCACCCCATTGACGTCAA
TGGGAGTTTGTTTTGGCACCAAAATCAACGGGACTTTCCAAAATGTCGTAACAACTCCGCCCCATTGACG
CAAATGGGCGGTAGGCGTGTACGGTGGGAGGTCTATATAAGCAGAGCTCGTTTAGTGAACCGTCAGATCG
CCTGGAGACGCCATCCACGCTGTTTTGACCTCCATAGAAGACACCGGGACCGATCCAGCCTCCGCGGCCG
GGAACGGTGCATTGGAACGCGGATTCCCCGTGCCAAGAGTGACGTAAGTACCGCCTATAGAGTCTATAGG
CCCACCCCCTTGGCTTCGTTAGAACGCGGCTACAATTAATACATAACCTTATGTATCATACACATACGAT
TTAGGTGACACTATAGAATAACATCCACTTTGCCTTTCTCTCCACAGGTGTCCACTCCCAGGTCCAACTG
CACCTCGGTTCTATCGAAAACGCGCCTGCTAGCGCCACCATGAAGACCATCATTGCCCTGAGCTACATCT
TCTGCCTGGTGTTCGCTGCGGCCGCCCAAGTGACCGACATCAATAGCAAAGGCCTGGAACTGAGAAAGAC
CGTGACCACCGTGGAAACCCAGAACCTGGAAGGACTGCACCACGACGGCCAGTTCTGTCACAAACCTTGT
CCACCTGGCGAGCGGAAGGCCAGAGATTGCACAGTGAATGGCGACGAGCCCGATTGCGTGCCCTGTCAAG
AGGGCAAAGAGTACACCGACAAGGCCCACTTCAGCAGCAAGTGCAGACGGTGCAGACTGTGTGATGAAGG
CCACGGCCTGGAAGTGGAAATCAACTGCACCCGGACACAGAACACCAAGTGCCGGTGCAAGCCCAACTTC
TTCTGCAACAGCACCGTGTGCGAGCACTGCGACCCTTGCACAAAGTGCGAACACGGCATCATCAAAGAGT
GCACCCTGACCTCCAATACCAAGTGCAAAGAGGAAGGCAGCCGGTCCAACGGCGCGCCGGAAGATCAAGT
TGATCCAAGATTGATTGATGGCAAGGGCGGATCTCTGGAGGTGCTGTTCCAGGGACCAGGCGGAAGCGGC
AATCCCGGCGGCGATCTGGCCCCCCAGATGCTGCGCGAGCTGCAGGAGACCAATGCCGCCCTGCAGGACG
TGCGCGAGCTGCTGCGCCACCGCGTGAAGGAGATCACCTTCCTGAAGAACACCGTGATGGAGTGCGACGC
CTGCGGTATGCAGCCCTCTAGAGGCTCCGGCTCCATCATCCCAGTTGAGGAGGAGAACCCGGACTTCTGG
AACCGCGAGGCAGCCGAGGCCCTGGGTGCCGCCAAGAAGCTGCAGCCTGCACAGACAGCCGCCAAGAACC
TCATCATCTTCCTGGGCGATGGGATGGGGGTGTCTACGGTGACAGCTGCCAGGATCCTAAAAGGGCAGAA
GAAGGACAAACTGGGGCCTGAGATACCCCTGGCCATGGACCGCTTCCCATATGTGGCTCTGTCCAAGACA
TACAATGTAGACAAACATGTGCCAGACAGTGGAGCCACAGCCACGGCCTACCTGTGCGGGGTCAAGGGCA
ACTTCCAGACCATTGGCTTGAGTGCAGCCGCCCGCTTTAACCAGTGCAACACGACACGCGGCAACGAGGT
CATCTCCGTGATGAATCGGGCCAAGAAAGCAGGGAAGTCAGTGGGAGTGGTAACCACCACACGAGTGCAG
CACGCCTCGCCAGCCGGCACCTACGCCCACACGGTGAACCGCAACTGGTACTCGGACGCCGACGTGCCTG
CCTCGGCCCGCCAGGAGGGGTGCCAGGACATCGCTACGCAGCTCATCTCCAACATGGACATTGACGTGAT
CCTAGGTGGAGGCCGAAAGTACATGTTTCGCATGGGAACCCCAGACCCTGAGTACCCAGATGACTACAGC
CAAGGTGGGACCAGGCTGGACGGGAAGAATCTGGTGCAGGAATGGCTGGCGAAGCGCCAGGGTGCCCGGT
ATGTGTGGAACCGCACTGAGCTCATGCAGGCTTCCCTGGACCCGTCTGTGACCCATCTCATGGGTCTCTT
TGAGCCTGGAGACATGAAATACGAGATCCACCGAGACTCCACACTGGACCCCTCCCTGATGGAGATGACA
GAGGCTGCCCTGCGCCTGCTGAGCAGGAACCCCCGCGGCTTCTTCCTCTTCGTGGAGGGTGGTCGCATCG
ACCATGGTCATCATGAAAGCAGGGCTTACCGGGCACTGACTGAGACGATCATGTTCGACGACGCCATTGA
GAGGGCGGGCCAGCTCACCAGCGAGGAGGACACGCTGAGCCTCGTCACTGCCGACCACTCCCACGTCTTC
TCCTTCGGAGGCTACCCCCTGCGAGGGAGCTCCATCTTCGGGCTGGCCCCTGGCAAGGCCCGGGACAGGA
AGGCCTACACGGTCCTCCTATACGGAAACGGTCCAGGCTATGTGCTCAAGGACGGCGCCCGGCCGGATGT
TACCGAGAGCGAGAGCGGGAGCCCCGAGTATCGGCAGCAGTCAGCAGTGCCCCTGGACGAAGAGACCCAC
GCAGGCGAGGACGTGGCGGTGTTCGCGCGCGGCCCGCAGGCGCACCTGGTTCACGGCGTGCAGGAGCAGA
CCTTCATAGCGCACGTCATGGCCTTCGCCGCCTGCCTGGAGCCCTACACCGCCTGCGACCTGGCGCCCCC
CGCCGGCACCACCGACGCCGCGCACCCGGGTGGCGGAGGACTGAACGACATCTTCGAGGCTCAGAAAATC
GAATGGCACGAACATCACCATCACCATCACCATCACCATTAAGGCCGGCCTGTAGTCACTGGCACAACGC
GTTACCCGGTAAGCCAATCGGGTATACACGGTCGTCATACTGCAGACAGGGTTCTTCTACTTTGCAAGAT
AGTCTTGAGTAGTAAAATAAATAGATAGAGAAAATCAGCCTCGACTGTGCCTTCTAGTTGCCAGCCATCT
GTTGTTTGCCCCTCCCCCGTGCCTTCCTTGACCCTGGAAGGTGCCACTCCCACTGTCCTTTCCTAATAAA
ATGAGGAAATTGCATCACAACACTCAACCCTATCTCGGTCTATTCTTTTGATTTATAAGGGATTTTGCCG
ATTTCGGCCTATTGGTTAAAAAATGAGCTGATTTAACAAAAATTTAACGCGAATTAATTCTGTGGAATGT
GTGTCAGTTAGGGTGTGGAAAGTCCCCAGGCTCCCCAGCAGGCAGAAGTATGCAAAGCATGCATCTCAAT
TAGTCAGCAACCAGGTGTGGAAAGTCCCCAGGCTCCCCAGCAGGCAGAAGTATGCAAAGCATGCATCTCA
ATTAGTCAGCAACCATAGTCCCGCCCCTAACTCCGCCCATCCCGCCCCTAACTCCGCCCAGTTCCGCCCA
TTCTCCGCCCCATGGCTGACTAATTTTTTTTATTTATGCAGAGGCCGAGGCCGCCTCTGCCTCTGAGCTA
TTCCAGAAGTAGTGAGGAGGCTTTTTTGGAGGCCTAGGCTTTTGCAAAAAGCTCCCGGGAGCTTGTATAT
CCATTTTCGGATCTGATCAGCACGTGTTGACAATTAATCATCGGCATAGTATATCGGCATAGTATAATAC
GACAAGGTGAGGAACTAAACCATGACCGAGTACAAGCCCACGGTGCGCCTCGCCACCCGCGACGACGTCC
CCAGGGCCGTACGCACCCTCGCCGCCGCGTTCGCCGACTACCCCGCCACGCGCCACACCGTCGATCCGGA
CCGCCACATCGAGCGGGTCACCGAGCTGCAAGAACTCTTCCTCACGCGCGTCGGGCTCGACATCGGCAAG
GTGTGGGTCGCGGACGACGGCGCCGCGGTGGCGGTCTGGACCACGCCGGAGAGCGTCGAAGCGGGGGCGG
TGTTCGCCGAGATCGGCCCGCGCATGGCCGAGTTGAGCGGTTCCCGGCTGGCCGCGCAGCAACAGATGGA
AGGCCTCCTGGCGCCGCACCGGCCCAAGGAGCCCGCGTGGTTCCTGGCCACCGTCGGCGTCTCGCCCGAC
CACCAGGGCAAGGGTCTGGGCAGCGCCGTCGTGCTCCCCGGAGTGGAGGCGGCCGAGCGCGCCGGGGTGC
CCGCCTTCCTGGAGACATCCGCGCCCCGCAACCTCCCCTTCTACGAGCGGCTCGGCTTCACCGTCACCGC
CGACGTCGAGGTGCCCGAAGGACCGCGCACCTGGTGCATGACCCGCAAGCCCGGTGCCTGACACGTGCTA
CGAGATTTCGATTCCACCGCCGCCTTCTATGAAAGGTTGGGCTTCGGAATCGTTTTCCGGGACGCCGGCT
GGATGATCCTCCAGCGCGGGGATCTCATGCTGGAGTTCTTCGCCCACCCCAACTTGTTTATTGCAGCTTA
TAATGGTTACAAATAAAGCAATAGCATCACAAATTTCACAAATAAAGCATTTTTTTCACTGCATTCTAGT
TGTGGTTTGTCCAAACTCATCAATGTATCTTATCATGTCTGTATACCGTCGACCTCTAGCTAGAGCTTGG
CGTAATCATGGTCATTACCAATGCTTAATCAGTGAGGCACCTATCTCAGCGATCTGTCTATTTCGTTCAT
CCATAGTTGCCTGACTCCCCGTCGTGTAGATAACTACGATACGGGAGGGCTTACCATCTGGCCCCAGCGC
TGCGATGATACCGCGAGAACCACGCTCACCGGCTCCGGATTTATCAGCAATAAACCAGCCAGCCGGAAGG
GCCGAGCGCAGAAGTGGTCCTGCAACTTTATCCGCCTCCATCCAGTCTATTAATTGTTGCCGGGAAGCTA
GAGTAAGTAGTTCGCCAGTTAATAGTTTGCGCAACGTTGTTGCCATCGCTACAGGCATCGTGGTGTCACG
CTCGTCGTTTGGTATGGCTTCATTCAGCTCCGGTTCCCAACGATCAAGGCGAGTTACATGATCCCCCATG
TTGTGCAAAAAAGCGGTTAGCTCCTTCGGTCCTCCGATCGTTGTCAGAAGTAAGTTGGCCGCAGTGTTAT
CACTCATGGTTATGGCAGCACTGCATAATTCTCTTACTGTCATGCCATCCGTAAGATGCTTTTCTGTGAC
TGGTGAGTACTCAACCAAGTCATTCTGAGAATAGTGTATGCGGCGACCGAGTTGCTCTTGCCCGGCGTCA
ATACGGGATAATACCGCGCCACATAGCAGAACTTTAAAAGTGCTCATCATTGGAAAACGTTCTTCGGGGC
GAAAACTCTCAAGGATCTTACCGCTGTTGAGATCCAGTTCGATGTAACCCACTCGTGCACCCAACTGATC
TTCAGCATCTTTTACTTTCACCAGCGTTTCTGGGTGAGCAAAAACAGGAAGGCAAAATGCCGCAAAAAAG
GGAATAAGGGCGACACGGAAATGTTGAATACTCATATTCTTCCTT
Features (pLannotate 1.2.2; 25 found; start..end, strand, type, name):
    119..143     -  CDS            KanR (fragment): aminoglycoside phosphotransferase; aph(3')-Ia; confers resistance to kanamycin
    254..842     +  rep_origin     ori: high-copy-number ColE1/pMB1/pBR322/pUC origin of replication
   1067..1084    +  terminator     rrnB T2 terminator (fragment): transcription terminator T2 from the E. coli rrnB gene
   1109..1128    -  CDS            lacZα (fragment): LacZα fragment of β-galactosidase; lacZ fragment
   1584..1600    +  protein_bind   lac operator: The lac repressor binds to the lac operator to inhibit transcription in E. coli. This inhibition can be relieved by adding lactose or isopropyl-β-D-thiogalactopyranoside (IPTG). lac repressor encoded by lacI
   1666..1735    -  ncRNA          RNA-OUT: Accession: RF00240 - RNA-OUT
   3181..3484    +  enhancer       CMV enhancer: human cytomegalovirus immediate early enhancer
   3485..3688    +  promoter       CMV promoter: human cytomegalovirus (CMV) immediate early promoter
   3824..3867    +  intron         CMV intron (fragment): modified intron A from human cytomegalovirus
   3919..3937    +  promoter       SP6 promoter: promoter for bacteriophage SP6 RNA polymerase
   3941..3978    +  CDS            IgH signal sequence (fragment): signal sequence from the mouse immunoglobulin heavy chain variable region
   4084..4530    +  CDS            FAS (fragment): TNR6_HUMAN - Also known as APT1, FAS1, TNFRSF6. Experimental evidence at protein level: Swiss-Prot protein existence level 1. Receptor for TNFSF6/FASLG. The adapter molecule FADD recruits caspase-8 to the activated receptor. The resulting death-inducing signaling complex (DISC) performs caspase-8 proteolytic activation which initiates the subsequent cascade of caspases (aspartate-specific cysteine proteases) mediating apoptosis. FAS-mediated apoptosis may have a role in the induction of peripheral tolerance, in the antigen- stimulated suicide of mature T-cells, or both. The secreted isoforms 2
   4627..4806    +  CDS            Comp (fragment): COMP_RAT - Experimental evidence at protein level: Swiss-Prot protein existence level 1. May play a role in the structural integrity of cartilage via its interaction with other extracellular matrix proteins such as the collagens and fibronectin. Can mediate the interaction of chondrocytes with the cartilage extracellular matrix through interaction with cell surface integrin receptors. Could play a role in the pathogenesis of osteoarthritis. Potent suppressor of apoptosis in both primary chondrocytes and transformed cells. Suppresses apoptosis by blocking the activation of caspase-3 and by indu
   4794..6246    +  CDS            SEAP (fragment): secreted alkaline phosphatase from human placenta The natural enzyme has a C-terminal transmembrane sequence that is replaced by a GPI anchor.
   6271..6312    +  CDS            AviTag™ (fragment): peptide tag that allows for enzymatic biotinylation
   6316..6339    +  CDS            8xHis: 8xHis affinity tag
   6485..6596    +  polyA_signal   bGH poly(A) signal: bovine growth hormone polyadenylation signal
   6597..6705    +  rep_origin     f1 ori (fragment): f1 bacteriophage origin of replication; arrow indicates direction of (+) strand synthesis
   6719..7048    +  promoter       SV40 promoter: SV40 enhancer and early promoter
   7096..7143    +  promoter       EM7 promoter: synthetic bacterial promoter&nbsp
   7162..7761    +  CDS            PuroR (fragment): puromycin N-acetyltransferase; pac from Streptomyces; confers resistance to puromycin
   7771..7896    +  CDS            ble (fragment): BLE_KLEPN - Experimental evidence at protein level: Swiss-Prot protein existence level 1. Binding protein with a strong affinity to the bleomycin family of antibiotics. Binds to CL990; an antimitotic-antibiotic compound. From Klebsiella pneumoniae.
   7891..8012    +  polyA_signal   SV40 poly(A) signal: SV40 polyadenylation signal
   8065..8925    -  CDS            AmpR: β-lactamase; bla; confers resistance to ampicillin, carbenicillin, and related antibiotics
   8928..89      -  promoter       AmpR promoter (fragment) (across the origin): bla
