[The description below was written by a language model from this plasmid's Addgene catalogue record and pLannotate feature annotations shown in this document.]
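Description:
pD649-HAsp-FAS-COMP5AP-AviTag-9xHis is a mammalian expression plasmid built on the pD649 backbone for producing the extracellular domain of human FAS (TNR6/CD95/TNFRSF6) as a secreted, multimerised fusion protein. It is maintained in E. coli as a high-copy plasmid through a ColE1/pUC-type origin and selected with ampicillin via a β-lactamase gene. An SV40 early/EM7 promoter cassette driving a puromycin N-acetyltransferase coding sequence, followed by an SV40 poly(A) signal, is also annotated, which could allow puromycin selection in mammalian cells.

Expression is driven by the CMV enhancer and immediate-early promoter. A fragment of CMV intron A and an SP6 promoter lie just upstream of the open reading frame. The name indicates an HA signal peptide, although the automated annotation labels a partial match at this position as an IgH signal sequence. This leader directs the protein into the secretory pathway. The 444 bp FAS ectodomain sits between retained NotI and AscI sites, so ectodomains can be exchanged across the collection. Downstream, supplied by the backbone, are the coiled-coil region of rat cartilage oligomeric matrix protein (COMP), which assembles into pentamers, and human placental alkaline phosphatase, which provides an enzymatic readout. These are followed by an AviTag for site-specific enzymatic biotinylation and a polyhistidine tag for affinity purification, listed as 9xHis in the record and annotated as 8xHis. A bGH poly(A) signal ends the transcript.

The construct belongs to a set made for screening interactions between human cell-surface proteins, where high-avidity pentameric AP fusions help detect weak extracellular binding. The sequenced record (8,935 nt) is larger than the stated backbone plus insert. The depositor notes that some plasmids in this collection carry an IS4-like transposase upstream of the CMV promoter. This may account for the RNA-OUT feature and the largely unannotated stretch in that region.
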