Addgene plasmid #157106: pD649-HAsp-FAS-COMP5AP-AviTag-9xHis
Purpose: Mammalian expression of cell-surface protein extracellular domain fused to COMP5AP-AviTag-9xHis. Protein is secreted from cells.
Depositing lab: Chris Garcia. Depositing organization: Stanford University. Publication: A Human IgSF Cell-Surface Interactome Reveals a Complex Network of Protein-Protein Interactions. Wojtowicz WM, Vielmetter J, Fernandes RA, Siepe DH, Eastman CL, Chisholm GB, Cox S, Klock H, Anderson PW, Rue SM, Miller JJ, Glaser SM, Bragstad ML, Vance J, Lam AW, Lesley SA, Zinn K, Garcia KC. Cell. 2020 Aug 20;182(4):1027-1043.e17. doi: 10.1016/j.cell.2020.07.025. PubMed 32822567.
Backbone
  Vector backbone: pD649
  Backbone size w/o insert (bp): 7153
  Vector type: Mammalian Expression
Growth in bacteria
  Bacterial resistance: Ampicillin, 100 μg/mL
  Growth temperature: 37°C
  Growth strain: DH5alpha
  Copy number: High Copy
Gene/Insert
  Gene/Insert name: FAS (alt name: TNR6)
  Species: H. sapiens (human)
  Insert size (bp): 444
  Entrez Gene: FAS (a.k.a. ALPS1A, APO-1, APT1, CD95, FAS1, FASTM, TNFRSF6)
  Promoter: CMV/SP6
  Tag / fusion protein: COMP5AP-AviTag-9xHis (C terminal on backbone)
  Cloning method: Restriction Enzyme; 5′ cloning site GCGGCCGC (not destroyed); 3′ cloning site GGCGCGCC (not destroyed)
  Sequencing primers: 5′ ATTTAGGTGACACTATAG; 3′ CGTCGCACTCCATCACGGTG
Resource information
  A portion of this plasmid was derived from a plasmid made by: synthesis by ThermoFisher
Terms and licenses: Academic/Nonprofit Terms; Industry Terms: Not Available to Industry
Depositor comments: Some plasmids in this collection may have an IS4-like element ISVsa5 family transposase upstream of the CMV promoter.
How to cite: pD649-HAsp-FAS-COMP5AP-AviTag-9xHis was a gift from Chris Garcia (Addgene plasmid # 157106 ; http://n2t.net/addgene:157106 ; RRID:Addgene_157106)
