>Addgene plasmid #157106 | pD649-HAsp-FAS-COMP5AP-AviTag-9xHis | depositor partial sequence | sequence record 303322 | insert (extracellular domain)
CAAGTGACCGACATCAATAGCAAAGGCCTGGAACTGAGAAAGACCGTGACCACCGTGGAAACCCAGAACC
TGGAAGGACTGCACCACGACGGCCAGTTCTGTCACAAACCTTGTCCACCTGGCGAGCGGAAGGCCAGAGA
TTGCACAGTGAATGGCGACGAGCCCGATTGCGTGCCCTGTCAAGAGGGCAAAGAGTACACCGACAAGGCC
CACTTCAGCAGCAAGTGCAGACGGTGCAGACTGTGTGATGAAGGCCACGGCCTGGAAGTGGAAATCAACT
GCACCCGGACACAGAACACCAAGTGCCGGTGCAAGCCCAACTTCTTCTGCAACAGCACCGTGTGCGAGCA
CTGCGACCCTTGCACAAAGTGCGAACACGGCATCATCAAAGAGTGCACCCTGACCTCCAATACCAAGTGC
AAAGAGGAAGGCAGCCGGTCCAAC
